>Addgene plasmid #127091 | pAAV-CAG-DIO-tTA | depositor full sequence | sequence record 243270 | pAAV-CAG-DIO-tTA sequence 6198 bps
CCTGCAGGCAGCTGCGCGCTCGCTCGCTCACTGAGGCCGCCCGGGCAAAGCCCGGGCGTCGGGCGACCTT
TGGTCGCCCGGCCTCAGTGAGCGAGCGAGCGCGCAGAGAGGGAGTGGCCAACTCCATCACTAGGGGTTCC
TGCGGCCGCACGCGTAACACTAGTTATTAATAGTAATCAATTACGGGGTCATTAGTTCATAGCCCATATA
TGGAGTTCCGCGTTACATAACTTACGGTAAATGGCCCGCCTGGCTGACCGCCCAACGACCCCCGCCCATT
GACGTCAATAATGACGTATGTTCCCATAGTAACGCCAATAGGGACTTTCCATTGACGTCAATGGGTGGAG
TATTTACGGTAAACTGCCCACTTGGCAGTACATCAAGTGTATCATATGCCAAGTACGCCCCCTATTGACG
TCAATGACGGTAAATGGCCCGCCTGGCATTATGCCCAGTACATGACCTTATGGGACTTTCCTACTTGGCA
GTACATCTACGTATTAGTCATCGCTATTACCATGGTCGAGGTGAGCCCCACGTTCTGCTTCACTCTCCCC
ATCTCCCCCCCCTCCCCACCCCCAATTTTGTATTTATTTATTTTTTAATTATTTTGTGCAGCGATGGGGG
CGGGGGGGGGGGGGGGGCGCGCGCCAGGCGGGGCGGGGCGGGGCGAGGGGCGGGGCGGGGCGAGGCGGAG
AGGTGCGGCGGCAGCCAATCAGAGCGGCGCGCTCCGAAAGTTTCCTTTTATGGCGAGGCGGCGGCGGCGG
CGGCCCTATAAAAAGCGAAGCGCGCGGCGGGCGGGAGTCGCTGCGCGCTGCCTTCGCCCCGTGCCCCGCT
CCGCCGCCGCCTCGCGCCGCCCGCCCCGGCTCTGACTGACCGCGTTACTCCCACAGGTGAGCGGGCGGGA
CGGCCCTTCTCCTCCGGGCTGTAATTAGCGCTTGGTTTAATGACGGCTTGTTTCTTTTCTGTGGCTGCGT
GAAAGCCTTGAGGGGCTCCGGGAGCGCCGGCAGGAAGGAAATGGGCGGGGAGGGCCTTCGTGCGTCGCCG
CGCCGCCGTCCCCTTCTCCCTCTCCAGCCTCGGGGCTGTCCGCGGGGGGACGGCTGCCTTCGGGGGGGAC
GGGGCAGGGCGGGGTTCGGCTTCTGGCGTGTGACCGGCGGCTCTAGAGCCTCTGCTAACCATGTTCATGC
CTTCTTCTTTTTCCTACAGCTCCTGGGCAACGTGCTGGTTATTGTGCTGTCTCATCATTTTGGCAAAGAA
TTGCGGCCCAACGGTACCCTCCGGAATAACTTCGTATAGGATACTTTATACGAAGTTATGCAGAATGGTA
GCTGGATTGTAGCTGCTATTAGCAATATGAAACCTCTTAATAACTTCGTATAGCATACATTATACGAAGT
TATGGCGCGCCAAGCTTTTACCCGGGGAGCATGTCAAGGTCAAAATCGTCAAGAGCGTCAGCAGGCAGCA
TATCAAGGTCAAAGTCGTCAAGGGCATCGGCTGGGAGCATGTCTAAGTCAAAATCGTCAAGGGCGTCGGC
CGGCCCGCCGCTTTCGCACTTTAGCTGTTTCTCCAGGCCACATATGATTAGTTCCAGGCCGAAAAGGAAG
GCAGGTTCGGCTCCCTGCCGGTCGAACAGCTCAATTGCTTGTCTCAGAAGTGGGGGCATAGAATCGGTGG
TAGGTGTCTCTCTTTCCTCTTTTGCTACTTGATGCTCCTGTTCCTCCAATACGCAGCCCAGTGTAAAGTG
GCCCACGGCGGACAGAGCGTACAGTGCGTTCTCCAGGGAGAAGCCTTGCTGACACAGGAACGCGAGCTGA
TTTTCCAGGGTTTCGTACTGTTTCTCTGTTGGGCGGGTGCCGAGATGCACTTTAGCCCCGTCGCGATGTG
AGAGGAGAGCACAGCGGAATGACTTGGCGTTGTTCCGCAGAAAGTCTTGCCATGACTCGCCTTCCAGGGG
GCAGAAGTGGGTATGATGCCTGTCCAGCATCTCGATGGCCAGGGCATCGAGCAGGGCCCGCTTGTTCTTC
ACGTGCCAGTACAGGGTAGGCTGCTCAACTCCCAGCTTTTGAGCGAGTTTCCTTGTCGTCAGGCCTTCGA
TACCGACTTCATTGAGTAATTCCAGAGCGCCGTTTATGACTTTAGATTTATCCAGCCGACTCATGGTGGC
GGATATCGGATCCGCTAGCATAACTTCGTATAAAGTATCCTATACGAAGTTATTTGCCTTAACCCAGAAA
TTATCACTGTTATTCTTTAGAATGGTGCAAAGAATAACTTCGTATAATGTATGCTATACGAAGTTATGAA
TTCGCTTATCGATAATCAACCTCTGGATTACAAAATTTGTGAAAGATTGACTGGTATTCTTAACTATGTT
GCTCCTTTTACGCTATGTGGATACGCTGCTTTAATGCCTTTGTATCATGCTATTGCTTCCCGTATGGCTT
TCATTTTCTCCTCCTTGTATAAATCCTGGTTGCTGTCTCTTTATGAGGAGTTGTGGCCCGTTGTCAGGCA
ACGTGGCGTGGTGTGCACTGTGTTTGCTGACGCAACCCCCACTGGTTGGGGCATTGCCACCACCTGTCAG
CTCCTTTCCGGGACTTTCGCTTTCCCCCTCCCTATTGCCACGGCGGAACTCATCGCCGCCTGCCTTGCCC
GCTGCTGGACAGGGGCTCGGCTGTTGGGCACTGACAATTCCGTGGTGTTGTCGGGGAAATCATCGTCCTT
TCCTTGGCTGCTCGCCTATGTTGCCACCTGGATTCTGCGCGGGACGTCCTTCTGCTACGTCCCTTCGGCC
CTCAATCCAGCGGACCTTCCTTCCCGCGGCCTGCTGCCGGCTCTGCGGCCTCTTCCGCGTCTTCGCCTTC
GCCCTCAGACGAGTCGGATCTCCCTTTGGGCCGCCTCCCCGCATCGATACCGAGCGCTGCCTCGAGAGAT
CTACGGGTGGCATCCCTGTGACCCCTCCCCAGTGCCTCTCCTGGCCCTGGAAGTTGCCACTCCAGTGCCC
ACCAGCCTTGTCCTAATAAAATTAAGTTGCATCATTTTGTCTGACTAGGTGTCCTTCTATAATATTATGG
GGTGGAGGGGGGTGGTATGGAGCAAGGGGCAAGTTGGGAAGACAACCTGTAGGGCCTGCGGGGTCTATTG
GGAACCAAGCTGGAGTGCAGTGGCACAATCTTGGCTCACTGCAATCTCCGCCTCCTGGGTTCAAGCGATT
CTCCTGCCTCAGCCTCCCGAGTTGTTGGGATTCCAGGCATGCATGACCAGGCTCAGCTAATTTTTGTTTT
TTTGGTAGAGACGGGGTTTCACCATATTGGCCAGGCTGGTCTCCAACTCCTAATCTCAGGTGATCTACCC
ACCTTGGCCTCCCAAATTGCTGGGATTACAGGCGTGAACCACTGCTCCCTTCCCTGTCCTTCTGATTTTG
TAGGTAACCACGTGCGGACCGAGCGGCCGCAGGAACCCCTAGTGATGGAGTTGGCCACTCCCTCTCTGCG
CGCTCGCTCGCTCACTGAGGCCGGGCGACCAAAGGTCGCCCGACGCCCGGGCTTTGCCCGGGCGGCCTCA
GTGAGCGAGCGAGCGCGCAGCTGCCTGCAGGGGCGCCTGATGCGGTATTTTCTCCTTACGCATCTGTGCG
GTATTTCACACCGCATA
[142 nt withheld, positions 3658-3799]
C
[141 nt withheld, positions 3801-3941]
CCTTTGACGTTGGAGTCCACGTTCTTT
[37 nt withheld, positions 3969-4005]
ACCCTATCTCGGGCTATTCTTTTGATTTATAAGGGATTTTGCCGATTTCGGCCTATTGGTTAAAAAATGA
GCTGATTTAACAAAAATTTAACGCGAATTTTAACAAAATATTAACGTTTACAATTTTATGGTGCACTCTC
AGTACAATCTGCTCTGATGCCGCATAGTTAAGCCAGCCCCGACACCCGCCAACACCCGCTGACGCGCCCT
GACGGGCTTGTCTGCTCCCGGCATCCGCTTACAGACAAGCTGTGACCGTCTCCGGGAGCTGCATGTGTCA
GAGGTTTTCACCGTCATCACCGAAACGCGCGAGACGAAAGGGCCTCGTGATACGCCTATTTTTATAGGTT
AATGTCATGATAATAATGGTTTCTTAGACGTCAGGTGGCACTTTTCGGGGAAATGTGCGCGGAACCCCTA
TTTGTTTATTTTTCTAAATACATTCAAATATGTATCCGCTCATGAGACAATAACCCTGATAAATGCTTCA
ATAATATTGAAAAAGGAAGAGTATGAGTATTCAACATTTCCGTGTCGCCCTTATTCCCTTTTTTGCGGCA
TTTTGCCTTCCTGTTTTTGCTCACCCAGAAACGCTGGTGAAAGTAAAAGATGCTGAAGATCAGTTGGGTG
CACGAGTGGGTTACATCGAACTGGATCTCAACAGCGGTAAGATCCTTGAGAGTTTTCGCCCCGAAGAACG
TTTTCCAATGATGAGCACTTTTAAAGTTCTGCTATGTGGCGCGGTATTATCCCGTATTGACGCCGGGCAA
GAGCAACTCGGTCGCCGCATACACTATTCTCAGAATGACTTGGTTGAGTACTCACCAGTCACAGAAAAGC
ATCTTACGGATGGCATGACAGTAAGAGAATTATGCAGTGCTGCCATAACCATGAGTGATAACACTGCGGC
CAACTTACTTCTGACAACGATCGGAGGACCGAAGGAGCTAACCGCTTTTTTGCACAACATGGGGGATCAT
GTAACTCGCCTTGATCGTTGGGAACCGGAGCTGAATGAAGCCATACCAAACGACGAGCGTGACACCACGA
TGCCTGTAGCAATGGCAACAACGTTGCGCAAACTATTAACTGGCGAACTACTTACTCTAGCTTCCCGGCA
ACAATTAATAGACTGGATGGAGGCGGATAAAGTTGCAGGACCACTTCTGCGCTCGGCCCTTCCGGCTGGC
TGGTTTATTGCTGATAAATCTGGAGCCGGTGAGCGTGGGTCTCGCGGTATCATTGCAGCACTGGGGCCAG
ATGGTAAGCCCTCCCGTATCGTAGTTATCTACACGACGGGGAGTCAGGCAACTATGGATGAACGAAATAG
ACAGATCGCTGAGATAGGTGCCTCACTGATTAAGCATTGGTAACTGTCAGACCAAGTTTACTCATATATA
CTTTAGATTGATTTAAAACTTCATTTTTAATTTAAAAGGATCTAGGTGAAGATCCTTTTTGATAATCTCA
TGACCAAAATCCCTTAACGTGAGTTTTCGTTCCACTGAGCGTCAGACCCCGTAGAAAAGATCAAAGGATC
TTCTTGAGATCCTTTTTTTCTGCGCGTAATCTGCTGCTTGCAAACAAAAAAACCACCGCTACCAGCGGTG
GTTTGTTTGCCGGATCAAGAGCTACCAACTCTTTTTCCGAAGGTAACTGGCTTCAGCAGAGCGCAGATAC
CAAATACTGTCCTTCTAGTGTAGCCGTAGTTAGGCCACCACTTCAAGAACTCTGTAGCACCGCCTACATA
CCTCGCTCTGCTAATCCTGTTACCAGTGGCTGCTGCCAGTGGCGATAAGTCGTGTCTTACCGGGTTGGAC
TCAAGACGATAGTTACCGGATAAGGCGCAGCGGTCGGGCTGAACGGGGGGTTCGTGCACACAGCCCAGCT
TGGAGCGAACGACCTACACCGAACTGAGATACCTACAGCGTGAGCTATGAGAAAGCGCCACGCTTCCCGA
AGGGAGAAAGGCGGACAGGTATCCGGTAAGCGGCAGGGTCGGAACAGGAGAGCGCACGAGGGAGCTTCCA
GGGGGAAACGCCTGGTATCTTTATAGTCCTGTCGGGTTTCGCCACCTCTGACTTGAGCGTCGATTTTTGT
GATGCTCGTCAGGGGGGCGGAGCCTATGGAAAAACGCCAGCAACGCGGCCTTTTTACGGTTCCTGGCCTT
TTGCTGGCCTTTTGCTCACATGT
Features (pLannotate 1.2.2; 24 found; start..end, strand, type, name):
      1..141     -  repeat_region  AAV2 ITR: inverted terminal repeat of adeno-associated virus serotype 2 inverted
    221..524     +  enhancer       CMV enhancer: human cytomegalovirus immediate early enhancer
    526..803     +  promoter       chicken β-actin promoter: No description available
    804..939     +  intron         hybrid intron (fragment): hybrid between chicken β-actin (CBA) and minute virus of mice (MMV) introns (Gray et al., 2011)
   1004..1209    +  intron         chimeric intron (fragment): chimera between introns from chicken β-actin and rabbit β-globin
   1207..1269    +  CDS            HBB (fragment): HBB_LEPEU - Experimental evidence at protein level: Swiss-Prot protein existence level 1. Involved in oxygen transport from the lung to the various peripheral tissues. From Lepus europaeus (European hare).
   1286..1319    +  protein_bind   lox2272: Cre-mediated recombination occurs in the 8-bp core sequence (GGATACTT). lox2272 sites are compatible with each other, but incompatible with loxP or loxN sites (Lee and Saito, 1988). Cre recombinase
   1320..1369    -  intron         β-globin intron (fragment): internally truncated intron from human β-globin
   1370..1403    +  protein_bind   loxP: Cre-mediated recombination occurs in the 8-bp core sequence (GCATACAT). Cre recombinase
   1427..1537    -  CDS            VP48: 3 tandem repeats of the minimal activation domain of herpes simplex virus VP16 (Cheng et al., 2013)
   1467..2143    -  CDS            rtTA3 (fragment): reverse tetracycline transactivator 3 activates expression from Tet-responsive promoters in the presence of doxycycline
   2190..2223    -  protein_bind   lox2272: Cre-mediated recombination occurs in the 8-bp core sequence (GGATACTT). lox2272 sites are compatible with each other, but incompatible with loxP or loxN sites (Lee and Saito, 1988). Cre recombinase
   2224..2273    -  intron         β-globin intron (fragment): internally truncated intron from human β-globin
   2274..2307    -  protein_bind   loxP: Cre-mediated recombination occurs in the 8-bp core sequence (GCATACAT). Cre recombinase
   2324..2912    +  misc_feature   WPRE: woodchuck hepatitis virus posttranscriptional regulatory element
   2945..3421    +  polyA_signal   hGH poly(A) signal: human growth hormone polyadenylation signal
   3461..3601    +  repeat_region  AAV2 ITR: inverted terminal repeat of adeno-associated virus serotype 2 inverted
   3606..3657    -  misc_feature   bom (fragment): basis of mobility region from pBR322
   3676..4056    +  rep_origin     M13 ori (sequence partly withheld): M13 bacteriophage origin of replication; arrow indicates direction of (+) strand synthesis
   4132..4181    -  misc_feature   bom (fragment): basis of mobility region from pBR322
   4283..4318    -  CDS            rop (fragment): Rop protein, which maintains plasmids at low copy number; rop
   4413..4517    +  promoter       AmpR promoter: bla
   4518..5378    +  CDS            AmpR: β-lactamase; bla; confers resistance to ampicillin, carbenicillin, and related antibiotics
   5549..6137    +  rep_origin     ori: high-copy-number ColE1/pMB1/pBR322/pUC origin of replication
