>Addgene plasmid #127091 | pAAV-CAG-DIO-tTA | addgene full sequence | sequence record 246392 | Addgene NGS Result
CGTTACATAACTTACGGTAAATGGCCCGCCTGGCTGACCGCCCAACGACCCCCGCCCATTGACGTCAATA
ATGACGTATGTTCCCATAGTAACGCCAATAGGGACTTTCCATTGACGTCAATGGGTGGAGTATTTACGGT
AAACTGCCCACTTGGCAGTACATCAAGTGTATCATATGCCAAGTACGCCCCCTATTGACGTCAATGACGG
TAAATGGCCCGCCTGGCATTATGCCCAGTACATGACCTTATGGGACTTTCCTACTTGGCAGTACATCTAC
GTATTAGTCATCGCTATTACCATGGTCGAGGTGAGCCCCACGTTCTGCTTCACTCTCCCCATCTCCCCCC
CCTCCCCACCCCCAATTTTGTATTTATTTATTTTTTAATTATTTTGTGCAGCGATGGGGGCGGGGGGGGG
GGGGGGGCGCGCGCCAGGCGGGGCGGGGCGGGGCGAGGGGCGGGGCGGGGCGAGGCGGAGAGGTGCGGCG
GCAGCCAATCAGAGCGGCGCGCTCCGAAAGTTTCCTTTTATGGCGAGGCGGCGGCGGCGGCGGCCCTATA
AAAAGCGAAGCGCGCGGCGGGCGGGAGTCGCTGCGCGCTGCCTTCGCCCCGTGCCCCGCTCCGCCGCCGC
CTCGCGCCGCCCGCCCCGGCTCTGACTGACCGCGTTACTCCCACAGGTGAGCGGGCGGGACGGCCCTTCT
CCTCCGGGCTGTAATTAGCGCTTGGTTTAATGACGGCTTGTTTCTTTTCTGTGGCTGCGTGAAAGCCTTG
AGGGGCTCCGGGAGCGCCGGCAGGAAGGAAATGGGCGGGGAGGGCCTTCGTGCGTCGCCGCGCCGCCGTC
CCCTTCTCCCTCTCCAGCCTCGGGGCTGTCCGCGGGGGGACGGCTGCCTTCGGGGGGGACGGGGCAGGGC
GGGGTTCGGCTTCTGGCGTGTGACCGGCGGCTCTAGAGCCTCTGCTAACCATGTTCATGCCTTCTTCTTT
TTCCTACAGCTCCTGGGCAACGTGCTGGTTATTGTGCTGTCTCATCATTTTGGCAAAGAATTGCGGCCCA
ACGGTACCTCCGGAATAACTTCGTATAGGATACTTTATACGAAGTTATGCAGAATGGTAGCTGGATTGTA
GCTGCTATTAGCAATATGAAACCTCTTAATAACTTCGTATAGCATACATTATACGAAGTTATGGCGCGCC
AAGCTTTTACCCGGGGAGCATGTCAAGGTCAAAATCGTCAAGAGCGTCAGCAGGCAGCATATCAAGGTCA
AAGTCGTCAAGGGCATCGGCTGGGAGCATGTCTAAGTCAAAATCGTCAAGGGCGTCGGCCGGCCCGCCGC
TTTCGCACTTTAGCTGTTTCTCCAGGCCACATATGATTAGTTCCAGGCCGAAAAGGAAGGCAGGTTCGGC
TCCCTGCCGGTCGAACAGCTCAATTGCTTGTCTCAGAAGTGGGGGCATAGAATCGGTGGTAGGTGTCTCT
CTTTCCTCTTTTGCTACTTGATGCTCCTGTTCCTCCAATACGCAGCCCAGTGTAAAGTGGCCCACGGCGG
ACAGAGCGTACAGTGCGTTCTCCAGGGAGAAGCCTTGCTGACACAGGAACGCGAGCTGATTTTCCAGGGT
TTCGTACTGTTTCTCTGTTGGGCGGGTGCCGAGATGCACTTTAGCCCCGTCGCGATGTGAGAGGAGAGCA
CAGCGGAATGACTTGGCGTTGTTCCGCAGAAAGTCTTGCCATGACTCGCCTTCCAGGGGGCAGAAGTGGG
TATGATGCCTGTCCAGCATCTCGATGGCCAGGGCATCGAGCAGGGCCCGCTTGTTCTTCACGTGCCAGTA
CAGGGTAGGCTGCTCAACTCCCAGCTTTTGAGCGAGTTTCCTTGTCGTCAGGCCTTCGATACCGACTTCA
TTGAGTAATTCCAGAGCGCCGTTTATGACTTTAGATTTATCCAGCCGACTCATGGTGGCGGATATCGGAT
CCGCTAGCATAACTTCGTATAAAGTATCCTATACGAAGTTATTTGCCTTAACCCAGAAATTATCACTGTT
ATTCTTTAGAATGGTGCAAAGAATAACTTCGTATAATGTATGCTATACGAAGTTATGAATTCGCTTATCG
ATAATCAACCTCTGGATTACAAAATTTGTGAAAGATTGACTGGTATTCTTAACTATGTTGCTCCTTTTAC
GCTATGTGGATACGCTGCTTTAATGCCTTTGTATCATGCTATTGCTTCCCGTATGGCTTTCATTTTCTCC
TCCTTGTATAAATCCTGGTTGCTGTCTCTTTATGAGGAGTTGTGGCCCGTTGTCAGGCAACGTGGCGTGG
TGTGCACTGTGTTTGCTGACGCAACCCCCACTGGTTGGGGCATTGCCACCACCTGTCAGCTCCTTTCCGG
GACTTTCGCTTTCCCCCTCCCTATTGCCACGGCGGAACTCATCGCCGCCTGCCTTGCCCGCTGCTGGACA
GGGGCTCGGCTGTTGGGCACTGACAATTCCGTGGTGTTGTCGGGGAAATCATCGTCCTTTCCTTGGCTGC
TCGCCTATGTTGCCACCTGGATTCTGCGCGGGACGTCCTTCTGCTACGTCCCTTCGGCCCTCAATCCAGC
GGACCTTCCTTCCCGCGGCCTGCTGCCGGCTCTGCGGCCTCTTCCGCGTCTTCGCCTTCGCCCTCAGACG
AGTCGGATCTCCCTTTGGGCCGCCTCCCCGCATCGATACCGAGCGCTGCTCGAGAGATCTACGGGTGGCA
TCCCTGTGACCCCTCCCCAGTGCCTCTCCTGGCCCTGGAAGTTGCCACTCCAGTGCCCACCAGCCTTGTC
CTAATAAAATTAAGTTGCATCATTTTGTCTGACTAGGTGTCCTTCTATAATATTATGGGGTGGAGGGGGG
TGGTATGGAGCAAGGGGCAAGTTGGGAAGACAACCTGTAGGGCCTGCGGGGTCTATTGGGAACCAAGCTG
GAGTGCAGTGGCACAATCTTGGCTCACTGCAATCTCCGCCTCCTGGGTTCAAGCGATTCTCCTGCCTCAG
CCTCCCGAGTTGTTGGGATTCCAGGCATGCATGACCAGGCTCAGCTAATTTTTGTTTTTTTGGTAGAGAC
GGGGTTTCACCATATTGGCCAGGCTGGTCTCCAACTCCTAATCTCAGGTGATCTACCCACCTTGGCCTCC
CAAATTGCTGGGATTACAGGCGTGAACCACTGCTCCCTTCCCTGTCCTTCTGATTTTGTAGGTAACCACG
TGCGGACCGAGCGGCCGCAGGAACCCCTAGTGATGGAGTTGGCCACTCCCTCTCTGCGCGCTCGCTCGCT
CACTGAGGCCGGGCGACCAAAGGTCGCCCGACGCCCGGGCTTTGCCCGGGCGGCCTCAGTGAGCGAGCGA
GCGCGCAGCTGCCTGCAGGGGCGCCTGATGCGGTATTTTCTCCTTACGCATCTGTGCGGTATTTCACACC
GCATA
[95 nt withheld, positions 3436-3530]
T
[46 nt withheld, positions 3532-3577]
C
[141 nt withheld, positions 3579-3719]
CCTTTGACGTTGGAGTCCACGTTCTTT
[37 nt withheld, positions 3747-3783]
ACTCTATCTCGGGCTATTCTTTTGATTTATAAGGGATTTTGCCGATTTCGGTCTATTGGTTAAAAAATGA
GCTGATTTAACAAAAATTTAACGCGAATTTTAACAAAATATTAACGTTTACAATTTTATGGTGCACTCTC
AGTACAATCTGCTCTGATGCCGCATAGTTAAGCCAGCCCCGACACCCGCCAACACCCGCTGACGCGCCCT
GACGGGCTTGTCTGCTCCCGGCATCCGCTTACAGACAAGCTGTGACCGTCTCCGGGAGCTGCATGTGTCA
GAGGTTTTCACCGTCATCACCGAAACGCGCGAGACGAAAGGGCCTCGTGATACGCCTATTTTTATAGGTT
AATGTCATGATAATAATGGTTTCTTAGACGTCAGGTGGCACTTTTCGGGGAAATGTGCGCGGAACCCCTA
TTTGTTTATTTTTCTAAATACATTCAAATATGTATCCGCTCATGAGACAATAACCCTGATAAATGCTTCA
ATAATATTGAAAAAGGAAGAGTATGAGTATTCAACATTTCCGTGTCGCCCTTATTCCCTTTTTTGCGGCA
TTTTGCCTTCCTGTTTTTGCTCACCCAGAAACGCTGGTGAAAGTAAAAGATGCTGAAGATCAGTTGGGTG
CACGAGTGGGTTACATCGAACTGGATCTCAACAGCGGTAAGATCCTTGAGAGTTTTCGCCCCGAAGAACG
TTTTCCAATGATGAGCACTTTTAAAGTTCTGCTATGTGGCGCGGTATTATCCCGTATTGACGCCGGGCAA
GAGCAACTCGGTCGCCGCATACACTATTCTCAGAATGACTTGGTTGAGTACTCACCAGTCACAGAAAAGC
ATCTTACGGATGGCATGACAGTAAGAGAATTATGCAGTGCTGCCATAACCATGAGTGATAACACTGCGGC
CAACTTACTTCTGACAACGATCGGAGGACCGAAGGAGCTAACCGCTTTTTTGCACAACATGGGGGATCAT
GTAACTCGCCTTGATCGTTGGGAACCGGAGCTGAATGAAGCCATACCAAACGACGAGCGTGACACCACGA
TGCCTGTAGCAATGGCAACAACGTTGCGCAAACTATTAACTGGCGAACTACTTACTCTAGCTTCCCGGCA
ACAATTAATAGACTGGATGGAGGCGGATAAAGTTGCAGGACCACTTCTGCGCTCGGCCCTTCCGGCTGGC
TGGTTTATTGCTGATAAATCTGGAGCCGGTGAGCGTGGGTCTCGCGGTATCATTGCAGCACTGGGGCCAG
ATGGTAAGCCCTCCCGTATCGTAGTTATCTACACGACGGGGAGTCAGGCAACTATGGATGAACGAAATAG
ACAGATCGCTGAGATAGGTGCCTCACTGATTAAGCATTGGTAACTGTCAGACCAAGTTTACTCATATATA
CTTTAGATTGATTTAAAACTTCATTTTTAATTTAAAAGGATCTAGGTGAAGATCCTTTTTGATAATCTCA
TGACCAAAATCCCTTAACGTGAGTTTTCGTTCCACTGAGCGTCAGACCCCGTAGAAAAGATCAAAGGATC
TTCTTGAGATCCTTTTTTTCTGCGCGTAATCTGCTGCTTGCAAACAAAAAAACCACCGCTACCAGCGGTG
GTTTGTTTGCCGGATCAAGAGCTACCAACTCTTTTTCCGAAGGTAACTGGCTTCAGCAGAGCGCAGATAC
CAAATACTGTTCTTCTAGTGTAGCCGTAGTTAGGCCACCACTTCAAGAACTCTGTAGCACCGCCTACATA
CCTCGCTCTGCTAATCCTGTTACCAGTGGCTGCTGCCAGTGGCGATAAGTCGTGTCTTACCGGGTTGGAC
TCAAGACGATAGTTACCGGATAAGGCGCAGCGGTCGGGCTGAACGGGGGGTTCGTGCACACAGCCCAGCT
TGGAGCGAACGACCTACACCGAACTGAGATACCTACAGCGTGAGCTATGAGAAAGCGCCACGCTTCCCGA
AGGGAGAAAGGCGGACAGGTATCCGGTAAGCGGCAGGGTCGGAACAGGAGAGCGCACGAGGGAGCTTCCA
GGGGGAAACGCCTGGTATCTTTATAGTCCTGTCGGGTTTCGCCACCTCTGACTTGAGCGTCGATTTTTGT
GATGCTCGTCAGGGGGGCGGAGCCTATGGAAAAACGCCAGCAACGCGGCCTTTTTACGGTTCCTGGCCTT
TTGCTGGCCTTTTGCTCACATGTCCTGCAGGCAGCTGCGCGCTCGCTCGCTCACTGAGGCCGCCCGGGCG
TCGGGCGACCTTTGGTCGCCCGGCCTCAGTGAGCGAGCGAGCGCGCAGAGAGGGAGTGGCCAACTCCATC
ACTAGGGGTTCCTGCGGCCGCACGCGTAACACTAGTTATTAATAGTAATCAATTACGGGGTCATTAGTTC
ATAGCCCATATATGGAGTTCCG
Features (pLannotate 1.2.2; 26 found; start..end, strand, type, name):
      1..304     +  enhancer       CMV enhancer: human cytomegalovirus immediate early enhancer
    306..583     +  promoter       chicken β-actin promoter: No description available
    584..719     +  intron         hybrid intron (fragment): hybrid between chicken β-actin (CBA) and minute virus of mice (MMV) introns (Gray et al., 2011)
    784..989     +  intron         chimeric intron (fragment): chimera between introns from chicken β-actin and rabbit β-globin
    987..1049    +  CDS            HBB (fragment): HBB_LEPEU - Experimental evidence at protein level: Swiss-Prot protein existence level 1. Involved in oxygen transport from the lung to the various peripheral tissues. From Lepus europaeus (European hare).
   1065..1098    +  protein_bind   lox2272: Cre-mediated recombination occurs in the 8-bp core sequence (GGATACTT). lox2272 sites are compatible with each other, but incompatible with loxP or loxN sites (Lee and Saito, 1988). Cre recombinase
   1099..1148    -  intron         β-globin intron (fragment): internally truncated intron from human β-globin
   1149..1182    +  protein_bind   loxP: Cre-mediated recombination occurs in the 8-bp core sequence (GCATACAT). Cre recombinase
   1206..1316    -  CDS            VP48: 3 tandem repeats of the minimal activation domain of herpes simplex virus VP16 (Cheng et al., 2013)
   1246..1922    -  CDS            rtTA3 (fragment): reverse tetracycline transactivator 3 activates expression from Tet-responsive promoters in the presence of doxycycline
   1969..2002    -  protein_bind   lox2272: Cre-mediated recombination occurs in the 8-bp core sequence (GGATACTT). lox2272 sites are compatible with each other, but incompatible with loxP or loxN sites (Lee and Saito, 1988). Cre recombinase
   2003..2052    -  intron         β-globin intron (fragment): internally truncated intron from human β-globin
   2053..2086    -  protein_bind   loxP: Cre-mediated recombination occurs in the 8-bp core sequence (GCATACAT). Cre recombinase
   2103..2691    +  misc_feature   WPRE: woodchuck hepatitis virus posttranscriptional regulatory element
   2723..3199    +  polyA_signal   hGH poly(A) signal: human growth hormone polyadenylation signal
   3239..3379    +  repeat_region  AAV2 ITR: inverted terminal repeat of adeno-associated virus serotype 2 inverted
   3384..3435    -  misc_feature   bom (fragment): basis of mobility region from pBR322
   3454..3909    +  rep_origin     f1 ori (sequence partly withheld): f1 bacteriophage origin of replication; arrow indicates direction of (+) strand synthesis
   3910..3959    -  misc_feature   bom (fragment): basis of mobility region from pBR322
   4061..4096    -  CDS            rop (fragment): Rop protein, which maintains plasmids at low copy number; rop
   4191..4295    +  promoter       AmpR promoter: bla
   4296..5156    +  CDS            AmpR: β-lactamase; bla; confers resistance to ampicillin, carbenicillin, and related antibiotics
   5327..5915    +  rep_origin     ori: high-copy-number ColE1/pMB1/pBR322/pUC origin of replication
   5988..6015    +  repeat_region  AAV2 ITR (fragment): inverted terminal repeat of adeno-associated virus serotype 2 inverted
   6044..6071    +  repeat_region  AAV2 ITR (fragment): inverted terminal repeat of adeno-associated virus serotype 2 inverted
   6124..6185    +  enhancer       CMV enhancer (fragment): human cytomegalovirus immediate early enhancer
