[The description below was written by a language model from this plasmid's Addgene catalogue record and pLannotate feature annotations shown in this document.]
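Description:
pAAV-CAG-DIO-tTA is an AAV transfer plasmid (pAAV backbone, about 6.2 kb) that carries a recombinant AAV genome for Cre-dependent mammalian expression of the tetracycline-controlled transactivator tTA. It is propagated in bacteria through a high-copy ColE1/pUC-type origin with ampicillin selection (AmpR under its own promoter), and the backbone also holds an f1/M13 phage origin. AAV2 inverted terminal repeats flank the expression cassette and provide the signals for replication and packaging of the genome into AAV capsids. In the repository's sequencing result the upstream ITR is annotated only as short fragments, whereas the depositor's sequence shows both ITRs intact. This probably reflects the difficulty of sequencing these repeats, although partial ITR loss cannot be excluded from the annotation alone.

Expression is driven by the CAG promoter, annotated as the CMV enhancer, chicken β-actin promoter and chimeric intron sequences. Downstream, the 747 bp tTA coding sequence sits in the antisense orientation between pairs of lox2272 and loxP sites arranged head-to-head in the DIO (double-floxed inverted orientation) layout. Cre recombination at these incompatible site pairs inverts the cassette and locks it in the sense orientation, so tTA is made only in Cre-expressing cells. A WPRE and the human growth hormone polyadenylation signal follow to enhance transcript stability and processing.

The automated annotation labels the insert as rtTA3 with a VP16-derived activation domain. This fits the depositor's note that the tTA was derived from a reverse transactivator by two residue changes (G19E and P56A) that switch its phenotype. The construct derives from a related plasmid in which an ihSyn1 promoter was replaced by CAG. It would typically be paired with a tetracycline-responsive (TRE) reporter or effector vector to drive expression in Cre-defined cell populations.
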