Addgene plasmid #127091: pAAV-CAG-DIO-tTA
Purpose: An AAV genome with Cre-dependent expression of tTA from the CAG promoter
Depositing lab: Viviana Gradinaru. Depositing organization: California Institute of Technology. Publication: Identification of peripheral neural circuits that regulate heart rate using optogenetic and viral vector strategies. Rajendran PS, Challis RC, Fowlkes CC, Hanna P, Tompkins JD, Jordan MC, Hiyari S, Gabris-Weber BA, Greenbaum A, Chan KY, Deverman BE, Munzberg H, Ardell JL, Salama G, Gradinaru V, Shivkumar K. Nat Commun. 2019 Apr 26;10(1):1944. doi: 10.1038/s41467-019-09770-1. PubMed 31028266.
Backbone
  Vector backbone: pAAV
  Vector type: Mammalian Expression, AAV
Growth in bacteria
  Bacterial resistance: Ampicillin, 100 μg/mL
  Growth temperature: 37°C
  Growth strain: NEB Stable
  Copy number: High Copy
Gene/Insert
  Gene/Insert name: tTA
  Insert size (bp): 747
  Mutation: *(see below)
  Promoter: CAG
  Cloning method: Restriction Enzyme; 5′ cloning site AscI (not destroyed); 3′ cloning site NheI (not destroyed)
  Sequencing primers: 5′ n/a; 3′ n/a
Terms and licenses: Academic/Nonprofit Terms; Industry Terms: Not Available to Industry
Depositor comments: *Note: This construct is based on Addgene ID 99121 (the ihSyn1 promoter was changed to the CAG promoter). The tTA was made from a reverse tetracycline transactivator (rtTA) by changing two amino acids (G19E and P56A). These two residue changes have been shown to be sufficient for the reverse phenotype (10.1073/pnas.130192197).
How to cite: pAAV-CAG-DIO-tTA was a gift from Viviana Gradinaru (Addgene plasmid # 127091 ; http://n2t.net/addgene:127091 ; RRID:Addgene_127091)
